>Addgene plasmid #50323 | pICSL80007 | addgene full sequence | sequence record 499953 | Addgene NGS Result
GCTTTGAGACCACGAAGTGGCTCTTCAGTGGACGAAAGGGCCTCGTGATACGCCTATTTTTATAGGTTAA
TGTCATGATAATAATGGTTTCTTAGACGTCAGGTGGCACTTTTCGGGGAAATGTGCGCGGAACCCCTATT
TGTTTATTTTTCTAAATACATTCAAATATGTATCCGCTCATGAGACAATAACCCTGATAAATGCTTCAAT
AATATTGAAAAAGGAAGAGTATGCGCTCACGCAACTGGTCCAGAACCTTGACCGAACGCAGCGGTGGTAA
CGGCGCAGTGGCGGTTTTCATGGCTTGTTATGACTGTTTTTTTTTGGGGTACAGTCTATGCCTCGGGCAT
CCAAGCAGCAAGCGCGTTACGCCGTGGGTCGATGTTTGATGTTATGGAGCAGCAACGATGTTACGCAGCA
GGGCAGTCGCCCTAAAACAAAGTTAAACATCATGAGGGAAGCGGTGATCGCCGAAGTATCGACTCAACTA
TCAGAGGTAGTTGGCGTCATCGAGCGCCATCTCGAACCGACGTTGCTGGCCGTACATTTGTACGGCTCCG
CAGTGGATGGCGGCCTGAAGCCACACAGCGATATTGATTTGCTGGTTACGGTGACCGTAAGGCTTGATGA
AACAACGCGGCGAGCTTTGATCAACGACCTTTTGGAAACTTCGGCTTCCCCTGGAGAGAGCGAGATTCTC
CGCGCTGTAGAAGTCACCATTGTTGTGCACGACGACATCATTCCGTGGCGTTATCCAGCTAAGCGCGAAC
TGCAATTTGGAGAATGGCAGCGCAATGACATTCTTGCAGGTATCTTCGAGCCAGCCACGATCGACATTGA
TCTGGCTATCTTGCTGACAAAAGCAAGAGAACATAGCGTTGCCTTGGTAGGTCCAGCGGCGGAGGAACTC
TTTGATCCGGTTCCTGAACAGGATCTATTTGAGGCGCTAAATGAAACCTTAACGCTATGGAACTCGCCGC
CCGACTGGGCTGGCGATGAGCGAAATGTAGTGCTTACGTTGTCCCGCATTTGGTACAGCGCAGTAACCGG
CAAAATCGCGCCGAAGGATGTCGCTGCCGACTGGGCAATGGAGCGCCTGCCGGCCCAGTATCAGCCCGTC
ATACTTGAAGCTAGACAGGCTTATCTTGGACAAGAAGAAGATCGCTTGGCCTCGCGCGCAGATCAGTTGG
AAGAATTTGTCCATTACGTAAAAGGCGAGATCACCAAGGTAGTCGGCAAATAACTGTCAGACCAAGTTTA
CTCATATATACTTTAGATTGATTTAAAACTTCATTTTTAATTTAAAAGGATCTAGGTGAAGATCCTTTTT
GATAATCTCATGACCAAAATCCCTTAACGTGAGTTTTCGTTCCACTGAGCGTCAGACCCCGTAGAAAAGA
TCAAAGGATCTTCTTGAGATCCTTTTTTTCTGCGCGTAATCTGCTGCTTGCAAACAAAAAAACCACCGCT
ACCAGCGGTGGTTTGTTTGCCGGATCAAGAGCTACCAACTCTTTTTCCGAAGGTAACTGGCTTCAGCAGA
GCGCAGATACCAAATACTGTTCTTCTAGTGTAGCCGTAGTTAGGCCACCACTTCAAGAACTCTGTAGCAC
CGCCTACATACCTCGCTCTGCTAATCCTGTTACCAGTGGCTGCTGCCAGTGGCGATAAGTCGTGTCTTAC
CGGGTTGGACTCAAGACGATAGTTACCGGATAAGGCGCAGCGGTCGGGCTGAACGGGGGGTTCGTGCACA
CAGCCCAGCTTGGAGCGAACGACCTACACCGAACTGAGATACCTACAGCGTGAGCTATGAGAAAGCGCCA
CGCTTCCCGAAGGGAGAAAGGCGGACAGGTATCCGGTAAGCGGCAGGGTCGGAACAGGAGAGCGCACGAG
GGAGCTTCCAGGGGGAAACGCCTGGTATCTTTATAGTCCTGTCGGGTTTCGCCACCTCTGACTTGAGCGT
CGATTTTTGTGATGCTCGTCAGGGGGGCGGAGCCTATGGAAAAACGCCAGCAACGCGGCCTTTTTACGGT
TCCTGGCCTTTTGCTGGCCTTTTGCTCACATGTTCTTTCCTGCGTTATCCCCTGATTCTGTGGATAACCG
TATTACCGCCTTTGAGTGAGCTGATACCGCTCGCCGCAGCCGAACGACCGAGCGCAGCGAGTCAGTGAGC
GAGGAAGCGGAAGAGCGCCCAATACGCAAACCGCCTCTCCCCGCGCGTTGGCCGATTCATTAATCACTCT
GTGGTCTCAAATGGTGAGCAAGGGCGAGGAGGATAACATGGCCATCATCAAGGAGTTCATGCGCTTCAAG
GTGCACATGGAGGGCTCCGTGAACGGCCACGAGTTCGAGATCGAGGGCGAGGGCGAGGGCCGCCCCTACG
AGGGCACCCAGACCGCCAAGCTGAAGGTGACCAAGGGTGGCCCCCTGCCCTTCGCCTGGGACATCCTGTC
CCCTCAGTTCATGTACGGCTCCAAGGCCTACGTGAAGCACCCCGCCGACATCCCCGACTACTTGAAGCTG
TCCTTCCCCGAGGGCTTCAAGTGGGAGCGCGTGATGAACTTCGAGGACGGCGGCGTGGTGACCGTGACCC
AGGACTCCTCCCTGCAGGACGGCGAGTTCATCTACAAGGTGAAGCTGCGCGGCACCAACTTCCCCTCCGA
CGGCCCCGTAATGCAGAAGAAAACCATGGGCTGGGAGGCCTCCTCCGAGCGGATGTACCCCGAGGACGGC
GCCCTGAAGGGCGAGATCAAGCAGAGGCTGAAGCTGAAGGACGGCGGCCACTACGACGCTGAGGTCAAGA
CCACCTACAAGGCCAAGAAGCCCGTGCAGCTGCCAGGCGCCTACAACGTCAACATCAAGTTGGACATCAC
CTCCCACAACGAGGACTACACCATCGTGGAACAGTACGAACGCGCCGAGGGCCGCCACTCCACCGGCGGC
ATGGACGAGCTGTACAAGTGA
Features (pLannotate 1.2.2; 7 found; start..end, strand, type, name):
    126..230     +  promoter       AmpR promoter: bla
    221..301     -  CDS            int (fragment): INT2_ECOLX - Protein inferred from homology: Swiss-Prot protein existence level 3. Putative integrase believed to be involved in the insertion of antibiotic resistance genes into plasmids and transposons. From Escherichia coli.
    389..445     +  CDS            GmR (fragment): gentamycin acetyltransferase; aacC1; confers resistance to gentamycin
    452..1240    +  CDS            aadA: S3AD_ECOLX - Experimental evidence at protein level: Swiss-Prot protein existence level 1. Mediates bacterial resistance to the antibiotics streptomycin and spectinomycin. From Escherichia coli.
   1414..2002    +  rep_origin     ori: high-copy-number ColE1/pMB1/pBR322/pUC origin of replication
   2185..2234    +  CDS            lacI (fragment): lac repressor; lacI; The lac repressor binds to the lac operator to inhibit transcription in E. coli. This inhibition can be relieved by adding lactose or isopropyl-β-D-thiogalactopyranoside (IPTG).
   2251..2958    +  CDS            mCherry: mCherry is a basic (constitutively fluorescent) red fluorescent protein published in 2004, derived from Discosoma sp.. It is reported to be a very rapidly-maturing monomer with low acid sensitivity.
