[The description below was written by a language model from this plasmid's Addgene catalogue record and pLannotate feature annotations shown in this document.]
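Description:
pICSL80007 is a small (about 3 kb) Golden Gate Modular Cloning (MoClo) parts plasmid from a plant synthetic-biology toolbox, built in the pICH41308 acceptor backbone. Although catalogued as a plant expression vector, it is a storage module rather than a stand-alone expression construct. The feature table shows no plant promoter, terminator, T-DNA borders or plant selectable marker, only the coding sequence and the bacterial maintenance functions. It is propagated in E. coli at high copy from a ColE1/pUC-type origin. Selection is with spectinomycin through the aadA aminoglycoside adenylyltransferase gene, which lies downstream of a bla-type promoter. The short integrase, gentamicin acetyltransferase and lacI fragments annotated nearby are most likely remnants of the integron-derived resistance cassette and of the backbone's original cloning region, not functional genes.

The payload is a coding-sequence module for mCherry, the monomeric, rapidly maturing red fluorescent protein derived from Discosoma sp. Internal BsaI and BbsI (BpiI) recognition sites were removed by point mutation so that the part is compatible with Type IIS assembly. The insert was cloned through BpiI sites that were destroyed in the process, and the depositor notes that it can be released with BsaI. BsaI cuts outside its recognition sequence, so this digestion leaves defined overhangs that let the CDS be joined in a one-pot reaction with separately supplied promoter, untranslated region, tag and terminator modules. The resulting transcription unit can then be combined with others into multigene constructs for plant transformation. The record does not state the specific overhang sequences. Typical use is as a red fluorescent reporter or visual marker component in custom plant expression cassettes.
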