Addgene plasmid #50323: pICSL80007
Depositing lab: Nicola Patron. Depositing organization: Sainsbury Laboratory, Norwich. Publication: A golden gate modular cloning toolbox for plants. Engler C, Youles M, Gruetzner R, Ehnert TM, Werner S, Jones JD, Patron NJ, Marillonnet S. ACS Synth Biol. 2014 Nov 21;3(11):839-43. doi: 10.1021/sb4001504. Epub 2014 Feb 20. PubMed 24933124.
Backbone
  Vector backbone: pICH41308
  Vector type: plant expression
Growth in bacteria
  Bacterial resistance: Spectinomycin, 50 μg/mL
  Growth temperature: 37°C
  Growth strain: DH5alpha
  Copy number: High Copy
Gene/Insert
  Gene/Insert name: CDS, mCherry variant of RFP (Discosoma sp.)
  Mutation: BsaI/BbsI sites removed by point-mutation
  Cloning method: Restriction Enzyme; 5′ cloning site BpiI (destroyed during cloning); 3′ cloning site BpiI (destroyed during cloning)
Terms and licenses: Academic/Nonprofit Terms; Industry Terms: Not Available to Industry
Depositor comments: insert can be released with BsaI
How to cite: pICSL80007 was a gift from Nicola Patron (Addgene plasmid # 50323 ; http://n2t.net/addgene:50323 ; RRID:Addgene_50323)
