>Addgene plasmid #50323 | pICSL80007 | addgene partial sequence | sequence record 76623 | pBR322ori-F 5'-GGGAAACGCCTGGTATCTTT-3'
CTGCATTGAGCGTCGATTTTTGTGATGCTCGTCAGGGGGGCGGAGCCTATGGAAAAACGCCAGCAACGCG
GCCTTTTTACGGTTCCTGGCCTTTTGCTGGCCTTTTGCTCACATGTTCTTTCCTGCGTTATCCCCTGATT
CTGTGGATAACCGTATTACCGCCTTTGAGTGAGCTGATACCGCTCGCCGCAGCCGAACGACCGAGCGCAG
CGAGTCAGTGAGCGAGGAAGCGGAAGAGCGCCCAATACGCAAACCGCCTCTCCCCGCGCGTTGGCCGATT
CATTAATCACTCTGTGGTCTCAAATGGTGAGCAAGGGCGAGGAGGATAACATGGCCATCATCAAGGAGTT
CATGCGCTTCAAGGTGCACATGGAGGGCTCCGTGAACGGCCACGAGTTCGAGATCGAGGGCGAGGGCGAG
GGCCGCCCCTACGAGGGCACCCAGACCGCCAAGCTGAAGGTGACCAAGGGTGGCCCCCTGCCCTTCGCCT
GGGACATCCTGTCCCCTCAGTTCATGTACGGCTCCAAGGCCTACGTGAAGCACCCCGCCGACATCCCCGA
CTACTTGAAGCTGTCCTTCCCCGAGGGCTTCAAGTGGGAGCGCGTGATGAACTTCGAGGACGGCGGCGTG
GTGACCGTGACCCAGGACTCCTCCCTGCAGGACGGCGAGTTCATCTACAAGGTGAAGCTGCGCGGCACCA
ACTTCCCCTCCGACGGCCCCGTAATGCAGAAGAAAACCATGGGCTGGGAGGCCTCCTCCGAGCGGATGTA
CCCCGAGGACGGCGCCCTGAAGGGCGAGATCAAGCAGAGGCTGAAGCTGAAGGACGGCGGCCACTAC
