>Addgene plasmid #50323 | pICSL80007 | addgene partial sequence | sequence record 76713 | mCherry-F 5'-ccccgtaatgcagaagaaga-3'
CGGATGTACCCCGAGGACGGCGCCCTGAAGGGCGAGATCAAGCAGAGGCTGAAGCTGAAGGACGGCGGCC
ACTACGACGCTGAGGTCAAGACCACCTACAAGGCCAAGAAGCCCGTGCAGCTGCCAGGCGCCTACAACGT
CAACATCAAGTTGGACATCACCTCCCACAACGAGGACTACACCATCGTGGAACAGTACGAACGCGCCGAG
GGCCGCCACTCCACCGGCGGCATGGACGAGCTGTACAAGTGAGCTTTGAGACCACGAAGTGGCTCTTCAG
TGGACGAAAGGGCCTCGTGATACGCCTATTTTTATAGGTTAATGTCATGATAATAATGGTTTCTTAGACG
TCAGGTGGCACTTTTCGGGGAAATGTGCGCGGAACCCCTATTTGTTTATTTTTCTAAATACATTCAAATA
TGTATCCGCTCATGAGACAATAACCCTGATAAATGCTTCAATAATATTGAAAAAGGAAGAGTATGCGCTC
ACGCAACTGGTCCAGAACCTTGACCGAACGCAGCGGTGGTAACGGCGCAGTGGCGGTTTTCATGGCTTGT
TATGACTGTTTTTTTTTGGGGTACAGTCTATGCCTCGGGCATCCAAGCAGCAAGCGCGTTACGCCGTGGG
TCGATGTTTGATGTTATGGAGCAGCAACGATGTTACGCAGCAGGGCAGTCGCCCTAAAACAAAGTTAAAC
ATCATGAGGGAAGCGGTGATCGCCGAAGTATCGACTCAACTATCAGAGGTAGTTGGCGTCATCGAGCGCC
ATCTCGAACCGACGTTGCTGGCCGTACATTTGTACGGCTCCGCAGTGGATGGCGGCCTGAAGCCACACAG
CGATATTGATTTGCTGGTTACGGTGACCGTAAGGCTTGATGAAACAACGCGGCGAGCTTTGATCAACGAC
CTTTTGGAAACTTCGGCTTCCCCTGGA
